>Addgene plasmid #173699 | pX459-dHbegf | depositor full sequence | sequence record 337123 | pX459-dHbegf sequence 9178 bps
GAGGGCCTATTTCCCATGATTCCTTCATATTTGCATATACGATACAAGGCTGTTAGAGAGATAATTGGAA
TTAATTTGACTGTAAACACAAAGATATTAGTACAAAATACGTGACGTAGAAAGTAATAATTTCTTGGGTA
GTTTGCAGTTTTAAAATTATGTTTTAAAATGGACTATCATATGCTTACCGTAACTTGAAAGTATTTCGAT
TTCTTGGCTTTATATATCTTGTGGAAAGGACGAAACACCGCTCCCACCGAATCCACGGACGTTTTAGAGC
TAGAAATAGCAAGTTAAAATAAGGCTAGTCCGTTATCAACTTGAAAAAGTGGCACCGAGTCGGTGCTTTT
TTGTTTTAGAGCTAGAAATAGCAAGTTAAAATAAGGCTAGTCCGTTTTTAGCGCGTGCGCCAATTCTGCA
GACAAATGGCTCTAGAGGTACCCGTTACATAACTTACGGTAAATGGCCCGCCTGGCTGACCGCCCAACGA
CCCCCGCCCATTGACGTCAATAGTAACGCCAATAGGGACTTTCCATTGACGTCAATGGGTGGAGTATTTA
CGGTAAACTGCCCACTTGGCAGTACATCAAGTGTATCATATGCCAAGTACGCCCCCTATTGACGTCAATG
ACGGTAAATGGCCCGCCTGGCATTGTGCCCAGTACATGACCTTATGGGACTTTCCTACTTGGCAGTACAT
CTACGTATTAGTCATCGCTATTACCATGGTCGAGGTGAGCCCCACGTTCTGCTTCACTCTCCCCATCTCC
CCCCCCTCCCCACCCCCAATTTTGTATTTATTTATTTTTTAATTATTTTGTGCAGCGATGGGGGCGGGGG
GGGGGGGGGGGCGCGCGCCAGGCGGGGCGGGGCGGGGCGAGGGGCGGGGCGGGGCGAGGCGGAGAGGTGC
GGCGGCAGCCAATCAGAGCGGCGCGCTCCGAAAGTTTCCTTTTATGGCGAGGCGGCGGCGGCGGCGGCCC
TATAAAAAGCGAAGCGCGCGGCGGGCGGGAGTCGCTGCGACGCTGCCTTCGCCCCGTGCCCCGCTCCGCC
GCCGCCTCGCGCCGCCCGCCCCGGCTCTGACTGACCGCGTTACTCCCACAGGTGAGCGGGCGGGACGGCC
CTTCTCCTCCGGGCTGTAATTAGCTGAGCAAGAGGTAAGGGTTTAAGGGATGGTTGGTTGGTGGGGTATT
AATGTTTAATTACCTGGAGCACCTGCCTGAAATCACTTTTTTTCAGGTTGGACCGGTGCCACCATGGACT
ATAAGGACCACGACGGAGACTACAAGGATCATGATATTGATTACAAAGACGATGACGATAAGATGGCCCC
AAAGAAGAAGCGGAAGGTCGGTATCCACGGAGTCCCAGCAGCCGACAAGAAGTACAGCATCGGCCTGGAC
ATCGGCACCAACTCTGTGGGCTGGGCCGTGATCACCGACGAGTACAAGGTGCCCAGCAAGAAATTCAAGG
TGCTGGGCAACACCGACCGGCACAGCATCAAGAAGAACCTGATCGGAGCCCTGCTGTTCGACAGCGGCGA
AACAGCCGAGGCCACCCGGCTGAAGAGAACCGCCAGAAGAAGATACACCAGACGGAAGAACCGGATCTGC
TATCTGCAAGAGATCTTCAGCAACGAGATGGCCAAGGTGGACGACAGCTTCTTCCACAGACTGGAAGAGT
CCTTCCTGGTGGAAGAGGATAAGAAGCACGAGCGGCACCCCATCTTCGGCAACATCGTGGACGAGGTGGC
CTACCACGAGAAGTACCCCACCATCTACCACCTGAGAAAGAAACTGGTGGACAGCACCGACAAGGCCGAC
CTGCGGCTGATCTATCTGGCCCTGGCCCACATGATCAAGTTCCGGGGCCACTTCCTGATCGAGGGCGACC
TGAACCCCGACAACAGCGACGTGGACAAGCTGTTCATCCAGCTGGTGCAGACCTACAACCAGCTGTTCGA
GGAAAACCCCATCAACGCCAGCGGCGTGGACGCCAAGGCCATCCTGTCTGCCAGACTGAGCAAGAGCAGA
CGGCTGGAAAATCTGATCGCCCAGCTGCCCGGCGAGAAGAAGAATGGCCTGTTCGGAAACCTGATTGCCC
TGAGCCTGGGCCTGACCCCCAACTTCAAGAGCAACTTCGACCTGGCCGAGGATGCCAAACTGCAGCTGAG
CAAGGACACCTACGACGACGACCTGGACAACCTGCTGGCCCAGATCGGCGACCAGTACGCCGACCTGTTT
CTGGCCGCCAAGAACCTGTCCGACGCCATCCTGCTGAGCGACATCCTGAGAGTGAACACCGAGATCACCA
AGGCCCCCCTGAGCGCCTCTATGATCAAGAGATACGACGAGCACCACCAGGACCTGACCCTGCTGAAAGC
TCTCGTGCGGCAGCAGCTGCCTGAGAAGTACAAAGAGATTTTCTTCGACCAGAGCAAGAACGGCTACGCC
GGCTACATTGACGGCGGAGCCAGCCAGGAAGAGTTCTACAAGTTCATCAAGCCCATCCTGGAAAAGATGG
ACGGCACCGAGGAACTGCTCGTGAAGCTGAACAGAGAGGACCTGCTGCGGAAGCAGCGGACCTTCGACAA
CGGCAGCATCCCCCACCAGATCCACCTGGGAGAGCTGCACGCCATTCTGCGGCGGCAGGAAGATTTTTAC
CCATTCCTGAAGGACAACCGGGAAAAGATCGAGAAGATCCTGACCTTCCGCATCCCCTACTACGTGGGCC
CTCTGGCCAGGGGAAACAGCAGATTCGCCTGGATGACCAGAAAGAGCGAGGAAACCATCACCCCCTGGAA
CTTCGAGGAAGTGGTGGACAAGGGCGCTTCCGCCCAGAGCTTCATCGAGCGGATGACCAACTTCGATAAG
AACCTGCCCAACGAGAAGGTGCTGCCCAAGCACAGCCTGCTGTACGAGTACTTCACCGTGTATAACGAGC
TGACCAAAGTGAAATACGTGACCGAGGGAATGAGAAAGCCCGCCTTCCTGAGCGGCGAGCAGAAAAAGGC
CATCGTGGACCTGCTGTTCAAGACCAACCGGAAAGTGACCGTGAAGCAGCTGAAAGAGGACTACTTCAAG
AAAATCGAGTGCTTCGACTCCGTGGAAATCTCCGGCGTGGAAGATCGGTTCAACGCCTCCCTGGGCACAT
ACCACGATCTGCTGAAAATTATCAAGGACAAGGACTTCCTGGACAATGAGGAAAACGAGGACATTCTGGA
AGATATCGTGCTGACCCTGACACTGTTTGAGGACAGAGAGATGATCGAGGAACGGCTGAAAACCTATGCC
CACCTGTTCGACGACAAAGTGATGAAGCAGCTGAAGCGGCGGAGATACACCGGCTGGGGCAGGCTGAGCC
GGAAGCTGATCAACGGCATCCGGGACAAGCAGTCCGGCAAGACAATCCTGGATTTCCTGAAGTCCGACGG
CTTCGCCAACAGAAACTTCATGCAGCTGATCCACGACGACAGCCTGACCTTTAAAGAGGACATCCAGAAA
GCCCAGGTGTCCGGCCAGGGCGATAGCCTGCACGAGCACATTGCCAATCTGGCCGGCAGCCCCGCCATTA
AGAAGGGCATCCTGCAGACAGTGAAGGTGGTGGACGAGCTCGTGAAAGTGATGGGCCGGCACAAGCCCGA
GAACATCGTGATCGAAATGGCCAGAGAGAACCAGACCACCCAGAAGGGACAGAAGAACAGCCGCGAGAGA
ATGAAGCGGATCGAAGAGGGCATCAAAGAGCTGGGCAGCCAGATCCTGAAAGAACACCCCGTGGAAAACA
CCCAGCTGCAGAACGAGAAGCTGTACCTGTACTACCTGCAGAATGGGCGGGATATGTACGTGGACCAGGA
ACTGGACATCAACCGGCTGTCCGACTACGATGTGGACCATATCGTGCCTCAGAGCTTTCTGAAGGACGAC
TCCATCGACAACAAGGTGCTGACCAGAAGCGACAAGAACCGGGGCAAGAGCGACAACGTGCCCTCCGAAG
AGGTCGTGAAGAAGATGAAGAACTACTGGCGGCAGCTGCTGAACGCCAAGCTGATTACCCAGAGAAAGTT
CGACAATCTGACCAAGGCCGAGAGAGGCGGCCTGAGCGAACTGGATAAGGCCGGCTTCATCAAGAGACAG
CTGGTGGAAACCCGGCAGATCACAAAGCACGTGGCACAGATCCTGGACTCCCGGATGAACACTAAGTACG
ACGAGAATGACAAGCTGATCCGGGAAGTGAAAGTGATCACCCTGAAGTCCAAGCTGGTGTCCGATTTCCG
GAAGGATTTCCAGTTTTACAAAGTGCGCGAGATCAACAACTACCACCACGCCCACGACGCCTACCTGAAC
GCCGTCGTGGGAACCGCCCTGATCAAAAAGTACCCTAAGCTGGAAAGCGAGTTCGTGTACGGCGACTACA
AGGTGTACGACGTGCGGAAGATGATCGCCAAGAGCGAGCAGGAAATCGGCAAGGCTACCGCCAAGTACTT
CTTCTACAGCAACATCATGAACTTTTTCAAGACCGAGATTACCCTGGCCAACGGCGAGATCCGGAAGCGG
CCTCTGATCGAGACAAACGGCGAAACCGGGGAGATCGTGTGGGATAAGGGCCGGGATTTTGCCACCGTGC
GGAAAGTGCTGAGCATGCCCCAAGTGAATATCGTGAAAAAGACCGAGGTGCAGACAGGCGGCTTCAGCAA
AGAGTCTATCCTGCCCAAGAGGAACAGCGATAAGCTGATCGCCAGAAAGAAGGACTGGGACCCTAAGAAG
TACGGCGGCTTCGACAGCCCCACCGTGGCCTATTCTGTGCTGGTGGTGGCCAAAGTGGAAAAGGGCAAGT
CCAAGAAACTGAAGAGTGTGAAAGAGCTGCTGGGGATCACCATCATGGAAAGAAGCAGCTTCGAGAAGAA
TCCCATCGACTTTCTGGAAGCCAAGGGCTACAAAGAAGTGAAAAAGGACCTGATCATCAAGCTGCCTAAG
TACTCCCTGTTCGAGCTGGAAAACGGCCGGAAGAGAATGCTGGCCTCTGCCGGCGAACTGCAGAAGGGAA
ACGAACTGGCCCTGCCCTCCAAATATGTGAACTTCCTGTACCTGGCCAGCCACTATGAGAAGCTGAAGGG
CTCCCCCGAGGATAATGAGCAGAAACAGCTGTTTGTGGAACAGCACAAGCACTACCTGGACGAGATCATC
GAGCAGATCAGCGAGTTCTCCAAGAGAGTGATCCTGGCCGACGCTAATCTGGACAAAGTGCTGTCCGCCT
ACAACAAGCACCGGGATAAGCCCATCAGAGAGCAGGCCGAGAATATCATCCACCTGTTTACCCTGACCAA
TCTGGGAGCCCCTGCCGCCTTCAAGTACTTTGACACCACCATCGACCGGAAGAGGTACACCAGCACCAAA
GAGGTGCTGGACGCCACCCTGATCCACCAGAGCATCACCGGCCTGTACGAGACACGGATCGACCTGTCTC
AGCTGGGAGGCGACAAAAGGCCGGCGGCCACGAAAAAGGCCGGCCAGGCAAAAAAGAAAAAGGAATTCGG
CAGTGGAGAGGGCAGAGGAAGTCTGCTAACATGCGGTGACGTCGAGGAGAATCCTGGCCCAATGACCGAG
TACAAGCCCACGGTGCGCCTCGCCACCCGCGACGACGTCCCCAGGGCCGTACGCACCCTCGCCGCCGCGT
TCGCCGACTACCCCGCCACGCGCCACACCGTCGATCCGGACCGCCACATCGAGCGGGTCACCGAGCTGCA
AGAACTCTTCCTCACGCGCGTCGGGCTCGACATCGGCAAGGTGTGGGTCGCGGACGACGGCGCCGCGGTG
GCGGTCTGGACCACGCCGGAGAGCGTCGAAGCGGGGGCGGTGTTCGCCGAGATCGGCCCGCGCATGGCCG
AGTTGAGCGGTTCCCGGCTGGCCGCGCAGCAACAGATGGAAGGCCTCCTGGCGCCGCACCGGCCCAAGGA
GCCCGCGTGGTTCCTGGCCACCGTCGGCGTCTCGCCCGACCACCAGGGCAAGGGTCTGGGCAGCGCCGTC
GTGCTCCCCGGAGTGGAGGCGGCCGAGCGCGCCGGGGTGCCCGCCTTCCTGGAGACCTCCGCGCCCCACA
ACCTCCCCTTCTACGAGCGGCTCGGCTTCACCGTCACCGCCGACGTCGAGGTGCCCGAAGGACCGCGCAC
CTGGTGCATGACCCGCAAGCCCGGTGCCTGAGAATTCTAACTAGAGCTCGCTGATCAGCCTCGACTGTGC
CTTCTAGTTGCCAGCCATCTGTTGTTTGCCCCTCCCCCGTGCCTTCCTTGACCCTGGAAGGTGCCACTCC
CACTGTCCTTTCCTAATAAAATGAGGAAATTGCATCGCATTGTCTGAGTAGGTGTCATTCTATTCTGGGG
GGTGGGGTGGGGCAGGACAGCAAGGGGGAGGATTGGGAAGAGAATAGCAGGCATGCTGGGGAGCGGCCGC
AGGAACCCCTAGTGATGGAGTTGGCCACTCCCTCTCTGCGCGCTCGCTCGCTCACTGAGGCCGGGCGACC
AAAGGTCGCCCGACGCCCGGGCTTTGCCCGGGCGGCCTCAGTGAGCGAGCGAGCGCGCAGCTGCCTGCAG
GGGCGCCTGATGCGGTATTTTCTCCTTACGCATCTGTGCGGTATTTCACACCGCATA
[142 nt withheld, positions 6638-6779]
C
[141 nt withheld, positions 6781-6921]
CCTTTGACGTTGGAGTCCACGTTCTTT
[37 nt withheld, positions 6949-6985]
ACCCTATCTCGGGCTATTCTTTTGATTTATAAGGGATTTTGCCGATTTCGGCCTATTGGTTAAAAAATGA
GCTGATTTAACAAAAATTTAACGCGAATTTTAACAAAATATTAACGTTTACAATTTTATGGTGCACTCTC
AGTACAATCTGCTCTGATGCCGCATAGTTAAGCCAGCCCCGACACCCGCCAACACCCGCTGACGCGCCCT
GACGGGCTTGTCTGCTCCCGGCATCCGCTTACAGACAAGCTGTGACCGTCTCCGGGAGCTGCATGTGTCA
GAGGTTTTCACCGTCATCACCGAAACGCGCGAGACGAAAGGGCCTCGTGATACGCCTATTTTTATAGGTT
AATGTCATGATAATAATGGTTTCTTAGACGTCAGGTGGCACTTTTCGGGGAAATGTGCGCGGAACCCCTA
TTTGTTTATTTTTCTAAATACATTCAAATATGTATCCGCTCATGAGACAATAACCCTGATAAATGCTTCA
ATAATATTGAAAAAGGAAGAGTATGAGTATTCAACATTTCCGTGTCGCCCTTATTCCCTTTTTTGCGGCA
TTTTGCCTTCCTGTTTTTGCTCACCCAGAAACGCTGGTGAAAGTAAAAGATGCTGAAGATCAGTTGGGTG
CACGAGTGGGTTACATCGAACTGGATCTCAACAGCGGTAAGATCCTTGAGAGTTTTCGCCCCGAAGAACG
TTTTCCAATGATGAGCACTTTTAAAGTTCTGCTATGTGGCGCGGTATTATCCCGTATTGACGCCGGGCAA
GAGCAACTCGGTCGCCGCATACACTATTCTCAGAATGACTTGGTTGAGTACTCACCAGTCACAGAAAAGC
ATCTTACGGATGGCATGACAGTAAGAGAATTATGCAGTGCTGCCATAACCATGAGTGATAACACTGCGGC
CAACTTACTTCTGACAACGATCGGAGGACCGAAGGAGCTAACCGCTTTTTTGCACAACATGGGGGATCAT
GTAACTCGCCTTGATCGTTGGGAACCGGAGCTGAATGAAGCCATACCAAACGACGAGCGTGACACCACGA
TGCCTGTAGCAATGGCAACAACGTTGCGCAAACTATTAACTGGCGAACTACTTACTCTAGCTTCCCGGCA
ACAATTAATAGACTGGATGGAGGCGGATAAAGTTGCAGGACCACTTCTGCGCTCGGCCCTTCCGGCTGGC
TGGTTTATTGCTGATAAATCTGGAGCCGGTGAGCGTGGAAGCCGCGGTATCATTGCAGCACTGGGGCCAG
ATGGTAAGCCCTCCCGTATCGTAGTTATCTACACGACGGGGAGTCAGGCAACTATGGATGAACGAAATAG
ACAGATCGCTGAGATAGGTGCCTCACTGATTAAGCATTGGTAACTGTCAGACCAAGTTTACTCATATATA
CTTTAGATTGATTTAAAACTTCATTTTTAATTTAAAAGGATCTAGGTGAAGATCCTTTTTGATAATCTCA
TGACCAAAATCCCTTAACGTGAGTTTTCGTTCCACTGAGCGTCAGACCCCGTAGAAAAGATCAAAGGATC
TTCTTGAGATCCTTTTTTTCTGCGCGTAATCTGCTGCTTGCAAACAAAAAAACCACCGCTACCAGCGGTG
GTTTGTTTGCCGGATCAAGAGCTACCAACTCTTTTTCCGAAGGTAACTGGCTTCAGCAGAGCGCAGATAC
CAAATACTGTCCTTCTAGTGTAGCCGTAGTTAGGCCACCACTTCAAGAACTCTGTAGCACCGCCTACATA
CCTCGCTCTGCTAATCCTGTTACCAGTGGCTGCTGCCAGTGGCGATAAGTCGTGTCTTACCGGGTTGGAC
TCAAGACGATAGTTACCGGATAAGGCGCAGCGGTCGGGCTGAACGGGGGGTTCGTGCACACAGCCCAGCT
TGGAGCGAACGACCTACACCGAACTGAGATACCTACAGCGTGAGCTATGAGAAAGCGCCACGCTTCCCGA
AGGGAGAAAGGCGGACAGGTATCCGGTAAGCGGCAGGGTCGGAACAGGAGAGCGCACGAGGGAGCTTCCA
GGGGGAAACGCCTGGTATCTTTATAGTCCTGTCGGGTTTCGCCACCTCTGACTTGAGCGTCGATTTTTGT
GATGCTCGTCAGGGGGGCGGAGCCTATGGAAAAACGCCAGCAACGCGGCCTTTTTACGGTTCCTGGCCTT
TTGCTGGCCTTTTGCTCACATGT
Features (pLannotate 1.2.2; 19 found; start..end, strand, type, name):
      1..241     +  promoter       U6 promoter: RNA polymerase III promoter for human U6 snRNA
    271..346     +  misc_RNA       gRNA scaffold: guide RNA scaffold for the Streptococcus pyogenes CRISPR/Cas9 system
    353..396     +  misc_RNA       gRNA scaffold (fragment): guide RNA scaffold for the Streptococcus pyogenes CRISPR/Cas9 system
    443..728     +  enhancer       CMV enhancer: human cytomegalovirus immediate early enhancer; contains an 18-bp deletion relative to the standard CMV enhancer
    730..1007    +  promoter       chicken β-actin promoter: No description available
   1008..1236    +  intron         hybrid intron: hybrid between chicken β-actin (CBA) and minute virus of mice (MMV) introns (Gray et al., 2011)
   1374..2975    +  CDS            Cas9(N): N-terminal portion of Streptococcus pyogenes Cas9 (Zetsche et al., 2015)
   2976..5474    +  CDS            Cas9(C): C-terminal portion of Streptococcus pyogenes Cas9 (Zetsche et al., 2015)
   5475..5522    +  CDS            nucleoplasmin NLS: bipartite nuclear localization signal from nucleoplasmin
   5592..6191    +  CDS            PuroR (fragment): puromycin N-acetyltransferase; pac from Streptomyces; confers resistance to puromycin
   6225..6336    +  polyA_signal   bGH poly(A) signal: bovine growth hormone polyadenylation signal
   6441..6581    +  repeat_region  AAV2 ITR: inverted terminal repeat of adeno-associated virus serotype 2 inverted
   6586..6637    -  misc_feature   bom (fragment): basis of mobility region from pBR322
   6656..7036    +  rep_origin     M13 ori (sequence partly withheld): M13 bacteriophage origin of replication; arrow indicates direction of (+) strand synthesis
   7112..7161    -  misc_feature   bom (fragment): basis of mobility region from pBR322
   7263..7298    -  CDS            rop (fragment): Rop protein, which maintains plasmids at low copy number; rop
   7393..7497    +  promoter       AmpR promoter: bla
   7498..8358    +  CDS            AmpR: β-lactamase; bla; confers resistance to ampicillin, carbenicillin, and related antibiotics
   8529..9117    +  rep_origin     ori: high-copy-number ColE1/pMB1/pBR322/pUC origin of replication
