>Addgene plasmid #173699 | pX459-dHbegf | addgene full sequence | sequence record 340296 | Addgene NGS Result
GGGGCGAGGCGGAGAGGTGCGGCGGCAGCCAATCAGAGCGGCGCGCTCCGAAAGTTTCCTTTTATGGCGA
GGCGGCGGCGGCGGCGGCCCTATAAAAAGCGAAGCGCGCGGCGGGCGGGAGTCGCTGCGCGCTGCCTTCG
CCCCGTGCCCCGCTCCGCCGCCGCCTCGCGCCGCCCGCCCCGGCTCTGACTGACCGCGTTACTCCCACAG
GTGAGCGGGCGGGACGGCCCTTCTCCTCCGGGCTGTAATTAGCTGAGCAAGAGGTAAGGGTTTAAGGGAT
GGTTGGTTGGTGGGGTATTAATGTTTAATTACCTGGAGCACCTGCCTGAAATCACTTTTTTTCAGGTTGG
ACCGGTGCCACCATGGACTATAAGGACCACGACGGAGACTACAAGGATCATGATATTGATTACAAAGACG
ATGACGATAAGATGGCCCCAAAGAAGAAGCGGAAGGTCGGTATCCACGGAGTCCCAGCAGCCGACAAGAA
GTACAGCATCGGCCTGGACATCGGCACCAACTCTGTGGGCTGGGCCGTGATCACCGACGAGTACAAGGTG
CCCAGCAAGAAATTCAAGGTGCTGGGCAACACCGACCGGCACAGCATCAAGAAGAACCTGATCGGAGCCC
TGCTGTTCGACAGCGGCGAAACAGCCGAGGCCACCCGGCTGAAGAGAACCGCCAGAAGAAGATACACCAG
ACGGAAGAACCGGATCTGCTATCTGCAAGAGATCTTCAGCAACGAGATGGCCAAGGTGGACGACAGCTTC
TTCCACAGACTGGAAGAGTCCTTCCTGGTGGAAGAGGATAAGAAGCACGAGCGGCACCCCATCTTCGGCA
ACATCGTGGACGAGGTGGCCTACCACGAGAAGTACCCCACCATCTACCACCTGAGAAAGAAACTGGTGGA
CAGCACCGACAAGGCCGACCTGCGGCTGATCTATCTGGCCCTGGCCCACATGATCAAGTTCCGGGGCCAC
TTCCTGATCGAGGGCGACCTGAACCCCGACAACAGCGACGTGGACAAGCTGTTCATCCAGCTGGTGCAGA
CCTACAACCAGCTGTTCGAGGAAAACCCCATCAACGCCAGCGGCGTGGACGCCAAGGCCATCCTGTCTGC
CAGACTGAGCAAGAGCAGACGGCTGGAAAATCTGATCGCCCAGCTGCCCGGCGAGAAGAAGAATGGCCTG
TTCGGAAACCTGATTGCCCTGAGCCTGGGCCTGACCCCCAACTTCAAGAGCAACTTCGACCTGGCCGAGG
ATGCCAAACTGCAGCTGAGCAAGGACACCTACGACGACGACCTGGACAACCTGCTGGCCCAGATCGGCGA
CCAGTACGCCGACCTGTTTCTGGCCGCCAAGAACCTGTCCGACGCCATCCTGCTGAGCGACATCCTGAGA
GTGAACACCGAGATCACCAAGGCCCCCCTGAGCGCCTCTATGATCAAGAGATACGACGAGCACCACCAGG
ACCTGACCCTGCTGAAAGCTCTCGTGCGGCAGCAGCTGCCTGAGAAGTACAAAGAGATTTTCTTCGACCA
GAGCAAGAACGGCTACGCCGGCTACATTGACGGCGGAGCCAGCCAGGAAGAGTTCTACAAGTTCATCAAG
CCCATCCTGGAAAAGATGGACGGCACCGAGGAACTGCTCGTGAAGCTGAACAGAGAGGACCTGCTGCGGA
AGCAGCGGACCTTCGACAACGGCAGCATCCCCCACCAGATCCACCTGGGAGAGCTGCACGCCATTCTGCG
GCGGCAGGAAGATTTTTACCCATTCCTGAAGGACAACCGGGAAAAGATCGAGAAGATCCTGACCTTCCGC
ATCCCCTACTACGTGGGCCCTCTGGCCAGGGGAAACAGCAGATTCGCCTGGATGACCAGAAAGAGCGAGG
AAACCATCACCCCCTGGAACTTCGAGGAAGTGGTGGACAAGGGCGCTTCCGCCCAGAGCTTCATCGAGCG
GATGACCAACTTCGATAAGAACCTGCCCAACGAGAAGGTGCTGCCCAAGCACAGCCTGCTGTACGAGTAC
TTCACCGTGTATAACGAGCTGACCAAAGTGAAATACGTGACCGAGGGAATGAGAAAGCCCGCCTTCCTGA
GCGGCGAGCAGAAAAAGGCCATCGTGGACCTGCTGTTCAAGACCAACCGGAAAGTGACCGTGAAGCAGCT
GAAAGAGGACTACTTCAAGAAAATCGAGTGCTTCGACTCCGTGGAAATCTCCGGCGTGGAAGATCGGTTC
AACGCCTCCCTGGGCACATACCACGATCTGCTGAAAATTATCAAGGACAAGGACTTCCTGGACAATGAGG
AAAACGAGGACATTCTGGAAGATATCGTGCTGACCCTGACACTGTTTGAGGACAGAGAGATGATCGAGGA
ACGGCTGAAAACCTATGCCCACCTGTTCGACGACAAAGTGATGAAGCAGCTGAAGCGGCGGAGATACACC
GGCTGGGGCAGGCTGAGCCGGAAGCTGATCAACGGCATCCGGGACAAGCAGTCCGGCAAGACAATCCTGG
ATTTCCTGAAGTCCGACGGCTTCGCCAACAGAAACTTCATGCAGCTGATCCACGACGACAGCCTGACCTT
TAAAGAGGACATCCAGAAAGCCCAGGTGTCCGGCCAGGGCGATAGCCTGCACGAGCACATTGCCAATCTG
GCCGGCAGCCCCGCCATTAAGAAGGGCATCCTGCAGACAGTGAAGGTGGTGGACGAGCTCGTGAAAGTGA
TGGGCCGGCACAAGCCCGAGAACATCGTGATCGAAATGGCCAGAGAGAACCAGACCACCCAGAAGGGACA
GAAGAACAGCCGCGAGAGAATGAAGCGGATCGAAGAGGGCATCAAAGAGCTGGGCAGCCAGATCCTGAAA
GAACACCCCGTGGAAAACACCCAGCTGCAGAACGAGAAGCTGTACCTGTACTACCTGCAGAATGGGCGGG
ATATGTACGTGGACCAGGAACTGGACATCAACCGGCTGTCCGACTACGATGTGGACCATATCGTGCCTCA
GAGCTTTCTGAAGGACGACTCCATCGACAACAAGGTGCTGACCAGAAGCGACAAGAACCGGGGCAAGAGC
GACAACGTGCCCTCCGAAGAGGTCGTGAAGAAGATGAAGAACTACTGGCGGCAGCTGCTGAACGCCAAGC
TGATTACCCAGAGAAAGTTCGACAATCTGACCAAGGCCGAGAGAGGCGGCCTGAGCGAACTGGATAAGGC
CGGCTTCATCAAGAGACAGCTGGTGGAAACCCGGCAGATCACAAAGCACGTGGCACAGATCCTGGACTCC
CGGATGAACACTAAGTACGACGAGAATGACAAGCTGATCCGGGAAGTGAAAGTGATCACCCTGAAGTCCA
AGCTGGTGTCCGATTTCCGGAAGGATTTCCAGTTTTACAAAGTGCGCGAGATCAACAACTACCACCACGC
CCACGACGCCTACCTGAACGCCGTCGTGGGAACCGCCCTGATCAAAAAGTACCCTAAGCTGGAAAGCGAG
TTCGTGTACGGCGACTACAAGGTGTACGACGTGCGGAAGATGATCGCCAAGAGCGAGCAGGAAATCGGCA
AGGCTACCGCCAAGTACTTCTTCTACAGCAACATCATGAACTTTTTCAAGACCGAGATTACCCTGGCCAA
CGGCGAGATCCGGAAGCGGCCTCTGATCGAGACAAACGGCGAAACCGGGGAGATCGTGTGGGATAAGGGC
CGGGATTTTGCCACCGTGCGGAAAGTGCTGAGCATGCCCCAAGTGAATATCGTGAAAAAGACCGAGGTGC
AGACAGGCGGCTTCAGCAAAGAGTCTATCCTGCCCAAGAGGAACAGCGATAAGCTGATCGCCAGAAAGAA
GGACTGGGACCCTAAGAAGTACGGCGGCTTCGACAGCCCCACCGTGGCCTATTCTGTGCTGGTGGTGGCC
AAAGTGGAAAAGGGCAAGTCCAAGAAACTGAAGAGTGTGAAAGAGCTGCTGGGGATCACCATCATGGAAA
GAAGCAGCTTCGAGAAGAATCCCATCGACTTTCTGGAAGCCAAGGGCTACAAAGAAGTGAAAAAGGACCT
GATCATCAAGCTGCCTAAGTACTCCCTGTTCGAGCTGGAAAACGGCCGGAAGAGAATGCTGGCCTCTGCC
GGCGAACTGCAGAAGGGAAACGAACTGGCCCTGCCCTCCAAATATGTGAACTTCCTGTACCTGGCCAGCC
ACTATGAGAAGCTGAAGGGCTCCCCCGAGGATAATGAGCAGAAACAGCTGTTTGTGGAACAGCACAAGCA
CTACCTGGACGAGATCATCGAGCAGATCAGCGAGTTCTCCAAGAGAGTGATCCTGGCCGACGCTAATCTG
GACAAAGTGCTGTCCGCCTACAACAAGCACCGGGATAAGCCCATCAGAGAGCAGGCCGAGAATATCATCC
ACCTGTTTACCCTGACCAATCTGGGAGCCCCTGCCGCCTTCAAGTACTTTGACACCACCATCGACCGGAA
GAGGTACACCAGCACCAAAGAGGTGCTGGACGCCACCCTGATCCACCAGAGCATCACCGGCCTGTACGAG
ACACGGATCGACCTGTCTCAGCTGGGAGGCGACAAAAGGCCGGCGGCCACGAAAAAGGCCGGCCAGGCAA
AAAAGAAAAAGGAATTCGGCAGTGGAGAGGGCAGAGGAAGTCTGCTAACATGCGGTGACGTCGAGGAGAA
TCCTGGCCCAATGACCGAGTACAAGCCCACGGTGCGCCTCGCCACCCGCGACGACGTCCCCAGGGCCGTA
CGCACCCTCGCCGCCGCGTTCGCCGACTACCCCGCCACGCGCCACACCGTCGATCCGGACCGCCACATCG
AGCGGGTCACCGAGCTGCAAGAACTCTTCCTCACGCGCGTCGGGCTCGACATCGGCAAGGTGTGGGTCGC
GGACGACGGCGCCGCGGTGGCGGTCTGGACCACGCCGGAGAGCGTCGAAGCGGGGGCGGTGTTCGCCGAG
ATCGGCCCGCGCATGGCCGAGTTGAGCGGTTCCCGGCTGGCCGCGCAGCAACAGATGGAAGGCCTCCTGG
CGCCGCACCGGCCCAAGGAGCCCGCGTGGTTCCTGGCCACCGTCGGCGTCTCGCCCGACCACCAGGGCAA
GGGTCTGGGCAGCGCCGTCGTGCTCCCCGGAGTGGAGGCGGCCGAGCGCGCCGGGGTGCCCGCCTTCCTG
GAGACCTCCGCGCCCCACAACCTCCCCTTCTACGAGCGGCTCGGCTTCACCGTCACCGCCGACGTCGAGG
TGCCCGAAGGACCGCGCACCTGGTGCATGACCCGCAAGCCCGGTGCCTGAGAATTCTAACTAGAGCTCGC
TGATCAGCCTCGACTGTGCCTTCTAGTTGCCAGCCATCTGTTGTTTGCCCCTCCCCCGTGCCTTCCTTGA
CCCTGGAAGGTGCCACTCCCACTGTCCTTTCCTAATAAAATGAGGAAATTGCATCGCATTGTCTGAGTAG
GTGTCATTCTATTCTGGGGGGTGGGGTGGGGCAGGACAGCAAGGGGGAGGATTGGGAAGAGAATAGCAGG
CATGCTGGGGAGCGGCCGCAGGAACCCCTAGTGATGGAGTTGGCCACTCCCTCTCTGCGCGCTCGCTCGC
TCACTGAGGCCGGGCGACCAAAGGTCGCCCGACGCCCGGGCTTTGCCCGGGCGGCCTCAGTGAGCGAGCG
AGCGCGCAGCTGCCTGCAGGGGCGCCTGATGCGGTATTTTCTCCTTACGCATCTGTGCGGTATTTCACAC
CGCATA
[95 nt withheld, positions 5747-5841]
T
[46 nt withheld, positions 5843-5888]
C
[141 nt withheld, positions 5890-6030]
CCTTTGACGTTGGAGTCCACGTTCTTT
[37 nt withheld, positions 6058-6094]
ACTCTATCTCGGGCTATTCTTTTGATTTATAAGGGATTTTGCCGATTTCGGTCTATTGGTTAAAAAATGA
GCTGATTTAACAAAAATTTAACGCGAATTTTAACAAAATATTAACGTTTACAATTTTATGGTGCACTCTC
AGTACAATCTGCTCTGATGCCGCATAGTTAAGCCAGCCCCGACACCCGCCAACACCCGCTGACGCGCCCT
GACGGGCTTGTCTGCTCCCGGCATCCGCTTACAGACAAGCTGTGACCGTCTCCGGGAGCTGCATGTGTCA
GAGGTTTTCACCGTCATCACCGAAACGCGCGAGACGAAAGGGCCTCGTGATACGCCTATTTTTATAGGTT
AATGTCATGATAATAATGGTTTCTTAGACGTCAGGTGGCACTTTTCGGGGAAATGTGCGCGGAACCCCTA
TTTGTTTATTTTTCTAAATACATTCAAATATGTATCCGCTCATGAGACAATAACCCTGATAAATGCTTCA
ATAATATTGAAAAAGGAAGAGTATGAGTATTCAACATTTCCGTGTCGCCCTTATTCCCTTTTTTGCGGCA
TTTTGCCTTCCTGTTTTTGCTCACCCAGAAACGCTGGTGAAAGTAAAAGATGCTGAAGATCAGTTGGGTG
CACGAGTGGGTTACATCGAACTGGATCTCAACAGCGGTAAGATCCTTGAGAGTTTTCGCCCCGAAGAACG
TTTTCCAATGATGAGCACTTTTAAAGTTCTGCTATGTGGCGCGGTATTATCCCGTATTGACGCCGGGCAA
GAGCAACTCGGTCGCCGCATACACTATTCTCAGAATGACTTGGTTGAGTACTCACCAGTCACAGAAAAGC
ATCTTACGGATGGCATGACAGTAAGAGAATTATGCAGTGCTGCCATAACCATGAGTGATAACACTGCGGC
CAACTTACTTCTGACAACGATCGGAGGACCGAAGGAGCTAACCGCTTTTTTGCACAACATGGGGGATCAT
GTAACTCGCCTTGATCGTTGGGAACCGGAGCTGAATGAAGCCATACCAAACGACGAGCGTGACACCACGA
TGCCTGTAGCAATGGCAACAACGTTGCGCAAACTATTAACTGGCGAACTACTTACTCTAGCTTCCCGGCA
ACAATTAATAGACTGGATGGAGGCGGATAAAGTTGCAGGACCACTTCTGCGCTCGGCCCTTCCGGCTGGC
TGGTTTATTGCTGATAAATCTGGAGCCGGTGAGCGTGGAAGCCGCGGTATCATTGCAGCACTGGGGCCAG
ATGGTAAGCCCTCCCGTATCGTAGTTATCTACACGACGGGGAGTCAGGCAACTATGGATGAACGAAATAG
ACAGATCGCTGAGATAGGTGCCTCACTGATTAAGCATTGGTAACTGTCAGACCAAGTTTACTCATATATA
CTTTAGATTGATTTAAAACTTCATTTTTAATTTAAAAGGATCTAGGTGAAGATCCTTTTTGATAATCTCA
TGACCAAAATCCCTTAACGTGAGTTTTCGTTCCACTGAGCGTCAGACCCCGTAGAAAAGATCAAAGGATC
TTCTTGAGATCCTTTTTTTCTGCGCGTAATCTGCTGCTTGCAAACAAAAAAACCACCGCTACCAGCGGTG
GTTTGTTTGCCGGATCAAGAGCTACCAACTCTTTTTCCGAAGGTAACTGGCTTCAGCAGAGCGCAGATAC
CAAATACTGTTCTTCTAGTGTAGCCGTAGTTAGGCCACCACTTCAAGAACTCTGTAGCACCGCCTACATA
CCTCGCTCTGCTAATCCTGTTACCAGTGGCTGCTGCCAGTGGCGATAAGTCGTGTCTTACCGGGTTGGAC
TCAAGACGATAGTTACCGGATAAGGCGCAGCGGTCGGGCTGAACGGGGGGTTCGTGCACACAGCCCAGCT
TGGAGCGAACGACCTACACCGAACTGAGATACCTACAGCGTGAGCTATGAGAAAGCGCCACGCTTCCCGA
AGGGAGAAAGGCGGACAGGTATCCGGTAAGCGGCAGGGTCGGAACAGGAGAGCGCACGAGGGAGCTTCCA
GGGGGAAACGCCTGGTATCTTTATAGTCCTGTCGGGTTTCGCCACCTCTGACTTGAGCGTCGATTTTTGT
GATGCTCGTCAGGGGGGCGGAGCCTATGGAAAAACGCCAGCAACGCGGCCTTTTTACGGTTCCTGGCCTT
TTGCTGGCCTTTTGCTCACATGTGAGGGCCTATTTCCCATGATTCCTTCATATTTGCATATACGATACAA
GGCTGTTAGAGAGATAATTGGAATTAATTTGACTGTAAACACAAAGATATTAGTACAAAATACGTGACGT
AGAAAGTAATAATTTCTTGGGTAGTTTGCAGTTTTAAAATTATGTTTTAAAATGGACTATCATATGCTTA
CCGTAACTTGAAAGTATTTCGATTTCTTGGCTTTATATATCTTGTGGAAAGGACGAAACACCGCTCCCAC
CGAATCCACGGACGTTTTAGAGCTAGAAATAGCAAGTTAAAATAAGGCTAGTCCGTTATCAACTTGAAAA
AGTGGCACCGAGTCGGTGCTTTTTTGTTTTAGAGCTAGAAATAGCAAGTTAAAATAAGGCTAGTCCGTTT
TTAGCGCGTGCGCCAATTCTGCAGACAAATGGCTCTAGAGGTACCCGTTACATAACTTACGGTAAATGGC
CCGCCTGGCTGACCGCCCAACGACCCCCGCCCATTGACGTCAATAGTAACGCCAATAGGGACTTTCCATT
GACGTCAATGGGTGGAGTATTTACGGTAAACTGCCCACTTGGCAGTACATCAAGTGTATCATATGCCAAG
TACGCCCCCTATTGACGTCAATGACGGTAAATGGCCCGCCTGGCATTGTGCCCAGTACATGACCTTATGG
GACTTTCCTACTTGGCAGTACATCTACGTATTAGTCATCGCTATTACCATGGTCGAGGTGAGCCCCACGT
TCTGCTTCACTCTCCCCATCTCCCCCCCCTCCCCACCCCCAATTTTGTATTTATTTATTTTTTAATTATT
TTGTGCAGCGATGGGGGCGGGGGGGGG
Features (pLannotate 1.2.2; 20 found; start..end, strand, type, name):
      1..117     +  promoter       chicken β-actin promoter (fragment): contains a 21-bp deletion relative to the standard chicken β-actin promoter
    118..345     +  intron         hybrid intron: hybrid between chicken β-actin (CBA) and minute virus of mice (MMV) introns (Gray et al., 2011)
    483..2084    +  CDS            Cas9(N): N-terminal portion of Streptococcus pyogenes Cas9 (Zetsche et al., 2015)
   2085..4583    +  CDS            Cas9(C): C-terminal portion of Streptococcus pyogenes Cas9 (Zetsche et al., 2015)
   4584..4631    +  CDS            nucleoplasmin NLS: bipartite nuclear localization signal from nucleoplasmin
   4701..5300    +  CDS            PuroR (fragment): puromycin N-acetyltransferase; pac from Streptomyces; confers resistance to puromycin
   5334..5445    +  polyA_signal   bGH poly(A) signal: bovine growth hormone polyadenylation signal
   5550..5690    +  repeat_region  AAV2 ITR: inverted terminal repeat of adeno-associated virus serotype 2 inverted
   5695..5746    -  misc_feature   bom (fragment): basis of mobility region from pBR322
   5765..6220    +  rep_origin     f1 ori (sequence partly withheld): f1 bacteriophage origin of replication; arrow indicates direction of (+) strand synthesis
   6221..6270    -  misc_feature   bom (fragment): basis of mobility region from pBR322
   6372..6407    -  CDS            rop (fragment): Rop protein, which maintains plasmids at low copy number; rop
   6502..6606    +  promoter       AmpR promoter: bla
   6607..7467    +  CDS            AmpR: β-lactamase; bla; confers resistance to ampicillin, carbenicillin, and related antibiotics
   7638..8226    +  rep_origin     ori: high-copy-number ColE1/pMB1/pBR322/pUC origin of replication
   8288..8528    +  promoter       U6 promoter: RNA polymerase III promoter for human U6 snRNA
   8558..8633    +  misc_RNA       gRNA scaffold: guide RNA scaffold for the Streptococcus pyogenes CRISPR/Cas9 system
   8640..8683    +  misc_RNA       gRNA scaffold (fragment): guide RNA scaffold for the Streptococcus pyogenes CRISPR/Cas9 system
   8730..9015    +  enhancer       CMV enhancer: human cytomegalovirus immediate early enhancer; contains an 18-bp deletion relative to the standard CMV enhancer
   9017..4       +  promoter       chicken β-actin promoter (fragment) (across the origin): contains a 21-bp deletion relative to the standard chicken β-actin promoter
