[The description below was written by a language model from this plasmid's Addgene catalogue record and pLannotate feature annotations shown in this document.]
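Description:
pX459-dHbegf is an all-in-one CRISPR/Cas9 knockout plasmid for mammalian cells, built on the pX459 backbone and designed to disrupt the dog Hbegf gene, which encodes an EGFR ligand. It is propagated in E. coli through a high-copy ColE1/pUC-type origin with ampicillin resistance (AmpR under its own bla promoter), and it also carries an f1/M13 phage origin. A single AAV2 inverted terminal repeat and short bom and rop fragments are annotated downstream of the expression cassette; these appear to be backbone remnants, and nothing in the record indicates viral packaging.

The plasmid contains two expression units. A human U6 RNA polymerase III promoter drives a single guide RNA made up of the Hbegf-targeting spacer, cloned through BsmBI sites according to the record, fused to the Streptococcus pyogenes gRNA scaffold. A second, partial scaffold fragment is annotated just downstream. Next to it, a hybrid promoter consisting of the CMV enhancer, chicken β-actin promoter and a chimeric CBA/MVM intron drives S. pyogenes Cas9, which is annotated as contiguous N- and C-terminal portions and carries a C-terminal nucleoplasmin nuclear localization signal. The puromycin N-acetyltransferase coding sequence follows Cas9, and a bGH polyadenylation signal follows both. The linker between Cas9 and PuroR is not annotated. Transient transfection therefore delivers nuclease, guide and a puromycin marker together, so transfected cells can be enriched before knockout clones are isolated.

The depositor sequence (9,178 nt) and the repository's sequencing result (9,131 nt) show the same architecture. They differ slightly in length, with the latter annotated as having a 21-bp deletion in the β-actin promoter. The associated study concerns EGFR ligands in ERK activation waves during collective cell migration.
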