Addgene plasmid #173699: pX459-dHbegf
Purpose: A knockout vector for the dog Hbegf.
Depositing lab: Michiyuki Matsuda. Depositing organization: Kyoto University, Graduate School of Biostudies. Publication: Redundant roles of EGFR ligands in the ERK activation waves during collective cell migration. Lin S, Hirayama D, Maryu G, Matsuda K, Hino N, Deguchi E, Aoki K, Iwamoto R, Terai K, Matsuda M. Life Sci Alliance. 2021 Oct 19;5(1). pii: 5/1/e202101206. doi: 10.26508/lsa.202101206. Print 2022 Jan. PubMed 34667080.
Backbone
  Vector backbone: pX459
  Backbone manufacturer: https://www.addgene.org/48139/
  Backbone size w/o insert (bp): 3200
  Total vector size (bp): 9200
  Vector type: Mammalian Expression, CRISPR
  Selectable markers: Puromycin
Growth in bacteria
  Bacterial resistance: Ampicillin, 100 μg/mL
  Growth temperature: 37°C
  Growth strain: DH5alpha
  Copy number: Unknown
Gene/Insert
  Gene/Insert name: A gRNA targeting the dog Hbegf gene and the cDNA of CRISPR-Cas9
  Insert size (bp): 5000
  Cloning method: Restriction Enzyme; 5′ cloning site BsmBI (unknown if destroyed); 3′ cloning site BsmBI (unknown if destroyed)
  Sequencing primers: 5′ TTTATGGCGAGGCGGCGG
Terms and licenses: Academic/Nonprofit Terms; Industry Terms: Not Available to Industry
How to cite: pX459-dHbegf was a gift from Michiyuki Matsuda (Addgene plasmid # 173699 ; http://n2t.net/addgene:173699 ; RRID:Addgene_173699)
